Addgene plasmid #244991: CAPS1 mKate2
Purpose: Distribution and localization of rat wild-type CAPS1 in cells
Depositing lab: Thomas Martin. Depositing organization: University of Wisconsin, Madison.
Backbone
  Vector backbone: mKate2
  Vector type: Mammalian Expression
Growth in bacteria
  Bacterial resistance: Kanamycin, 50 μg/mL
  Growth temperature: 37°C
  Growth strain: DH5alpha
  Copy number: High Copy
Gene/Insert
  Gene/Insert name: CADPS1
  Species: R. norvegicus (rat)
  Tag / fusion protein: mKate2 (C terminal on insert)
  Cloning method: Restriction Enzyme; 5′ cloning site Unknown (unknown if destroyed)
Terms and licenses: Academic/Nonprofit Terms; Industry Terms: Not Available to Industry
How to cite: CAPS1 mKate2 was a gift from Thomas Martin (Addgene plasmid # 244991 ; http://n2t.net/addgene:244991 ; RRID:Addgene_244991)
