[The description below was written by a language model from this plasmid's Addgene catalogue record and pLannotate feature annotations shown in this document.]
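Description:
CAPS1 mKate2 is a mammalian expression plasmid of about 8.6 kb, built on an mKate2 fusion-vector backbone, that encodes rat CAPS1 (Cadps, the calcium-dependent activator protein for secretion) fused at its C terminus to the monomeric far-red fluorescent protein mKate2. In the annotated sequence the human cytomegalovirus immediate early enhancer and promoter sit upstream of the roughly 3.9 kb Cadps coding sequence, which is flanked by remnants of the multiple cloning site. A short linker derived from the cloning site separates it from the mammalian codon-optimized mKate2 coding sequence, and an SV40 polyadenylation signal terminates the transcript. A small fragment annotated as SV40 large T antigen lies between mKate2 and the poly(A) signal and is most likely just part of the SV40-derived 3′ region. The exact restriction sites used for cloning are not recorded.

Propagation in bacteria relies on a high-copy ColE1/pUC-type origin, and an f1 origin is also present. Selection uses a single NeoR/KanR (Tn5 aminoglycoside phosphotransferase) gene placed behind tandem bacterial (bla) and SV40 early promoters and followed by the HSV TK poly(A) signal, so that it confers kanamycin resistance in E. coli and could allow G418 selection of transfected mammalian cells. The small ble and bGH poly(A) fragments appear to be residual backbone sequence.

CAPS1 is a calcium- and PtdIns(4,5)P2-binding protein implicated in priming and Ca2+-dependent exocytosis of dense-core vesicles. The stated purpose of the plasmid is to visualize the distribution and localization of wild-type rat CAPS1 in cells by fluorescence imaging of the far-red tag.
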