Features (pLannotate 1.2.2; 16 found; start..end, strand, type, name):
     61..364     +  enhancer       CMV enhancer: human cytomegalovirus immediate early enhancer
    365..568     +  promoter       CMV promoter: human cytomegalovirus (CMV) immediate early promoter
    591..618     +  misc_feature   MCS (fragment): multiple cloning site
    637..4503    +  CDS            Cadps: CAPS1_RAT - Also known as Caps, Caps1. Experimental evidence at protein level: Swiss-Prot protein existence level 1. Calcium-binding protein involved in exocytosis of vesicles filled with neurotransmitters and neuropeptides. Probably acts upstream of fusion in the biogenesis or maintenance of mature secretory vesicles. Regulates catecholamine loading of DCVs. May specifically mediate the Ca(2+)-dependent exocytosis of large dense-core vesicles (DCVs) and other dense-core vesicles by acting as a PtdIns(4,5)P2- binding protein that acts at prefusion step following ATP-dependent priming and parti
   4538..4565    +  misc_feature   MCS (fragment): multiple cloning site
   4573..5271    +  CDS            mKate2: monomeric far-red fluorescent protein (Shcherbo et al., 2009) mammalian codon-optimized
   5287..5370    +  CDS            large T antigen (fragment): large T antigen from SV40 (simian virus 40)
   5393..5514    +  polyA_signal   SV40 poly(A) signal: SV40 polyadenylation signal
   5548..5976    -  rep_origin     f1 ori (sequence partly withheld): f1 bacteriophage origin of replication; arrow indicates direction of (+) strand synthesis
   6003..6107    +  promoter       AmpR promoter: bla
   6109..6466    +  promoter       SV40 promoter: SV40 enhancer and early promoter
   6501..7295    +  CDS            NeoR/KanR: aminoglycoside phosphotransferase from Tn5; aph(3')-II (or nptII); confers resistance to neomycin, kanamycin, and G418 (Geneticin®)
   7316..7468    +  CDS            ble (fragment): BLE_KLEPN - Experimental evidence at protein level: Swiss-Prot protein existence level 1. Binding protein with a strong affinity to the bleomycin family of antibiotics. Binds to CL990; an antimitotic-antibiotic compound. From Klebsiella pneumoniae.
   7527..7574    +  polyA_signal   HSV TK poly(A) signal: herpes simplex virus thymidine kinase polyadenylation signal (Cole and Stacy, 1985)
   7665..7681    -  polyA_signal   bGH poly(A) signal (fragment): bovine growth hormone polyadenylation signal
   7903..8491    +  rep_origin     ori: high-copy-number ColE1/pMB1/pBR322/pUC origin of replication
>Addgene plasmid #244991 | CAPS1 mKate2 | addgene full sequence | sequence record 488284 | Addgene NGS Result
TAGTTATTAATAGTAATCAATTACGGGGTCATTAGTTCATAGCCCATATATGGAGTTCCGCGTTACATAA
CTTACGGTAAATGGCCCGCCTGGCTGACCGCCCAACGACCCCCGCCCATTGACGTCAATAATGACGTATG
TTCCCATAGTAACGCCAATAGGGACTTTCCATTGACGTCAATGGGTGGAGTATTTACGGTAAACTGCCCA
CTTGGCAGTACATCAAGTGTATCATATGCCAAGTACGCCCCCTATTGACGTCAATGACGGTAAATGGCCC
GCCTGGCATTATGCCCAGTACATGACCTTATGGGACTTTCCTACTTGGCAGTACATCTACGTATTAGTCA
TCGCTATTACCATGGTGATGCGGTTTTGGCAGTACATCAATGGGCGTGGATAGCGGTTTGACTCACGGGG
ATTTCCAAGTCTCCACCCCATTGACGTCAATGGGAGTTTGTTTTGGCACCAAAATCAACGGGACTTTCCA
AAATGTCGTAACAACTCCGCCCCATTGACGCAAATGGGCGGTAGGCGTGTACGGTGGGAGGTCTATATAA
GCAGAGCTGGTTTAGTGAACCGTCAGATCCGCTAGCGCTACCGGACTCAGATCTCGAGGTCGACGGTATC
GCCACCATGCTGGACCCTTCGTCCAGCGAAGAGGAATCGGATGAGATCCTGGAAGAGGAGAGCGGCAAGG
AGGTGCTGGGCTCGGCCGCGTCCGGAGCGCGCCTGTCTCCAAGCCGCACCAACGAGGGCTCGGCGGGCAG
CGCCGGCATGGGGGGCAGTGGCGCCGGGGCCGGGGTGGGCGCCGGCGGCGGTGGGGGTAGCGGCGCGAGC
AGCGGCGGCGGGGCCGGGGGGCTGCAGCCCAGCAGCCGCGCCGGCGGCGGCCGGCCCTCCAGCCCCAGCC
CGTCGGTGGTGAGCGAGAAGGAGAAGGAAGAGTTGGAGCGGCTGCAGAAGGAAGAGGAGGAGAGGAAGAA
GAGGCTGCAGCTGTACGTGTTCGTGATGCGCTGCATTGCCTACCCCTTCAACGCCAAGCAGCCCACCGAC
ATGGCTCGGCGGCAGCAGAAGATCAGCAAACAGCAGCTGCAGACTGTCAAGGACCGATTCCAGGCTTTCC
TCAATGGGGAGACCCAAATCGTGGCAGATGAAGCCTTTATGAATGCTGTCCAGAGCTACTATGAGGTGTT
TCTCAAGAGTGACCGTGTGGCCCGCATGGTACAGAGTGGGGGCTGCTCAGCCAACGACTCTCGGGAGGTC
TTCAAGAAACACATCGAGAAGAGGGTACGCAGCCTACCTGAGATTGATGGCCTCAGCAAGGAGACTGTGC
TAAGCTCCTGGATGGCTAAGTTTGACGCCATCTACCGTGGTGAGGAGGACCCCAGGAAGCAGCAAGCCCG
GATGACAGCCAGTGCAGCTTCTGAGTTGATTCTGAGCAAGGAACAGCTCTATGAGATGTTCCAGAACATT
CTTGGGATCAAGAAATTTGAACATCAACTCCTATATAATGCGTGTCAGCTGGACAATCCAGATGAGCAGG
CAGCCCAGATCAGACGAGAGCTGGACGGACGTCTCCAAATGGCAGACCAAATAGCCAGGGAACGCAAATT
TCCTAAGTTCGTATCCAAAGAAATGGAAAATATGTACATCGAGGAGCTGAAGTCCTCCGTCAACCTACTC
ATGGCCAACTTGGAGAGCATGCCGGTGTCCAAGGGTGGAGAGTTCAAGCTGCAGAAACTGAAACGCAGTC
ACAACGCGTCCATCATTGACATGGGTGAGGAGAGCGAGAACCAGCTGTCCAAGTCGGATGTCCTGCTGTC
CTTCTCCTTGGAGGTTGTCATCATGGAAGTCCAAGGCCTTAAGTCCTTGGCTCCAAACCGAATCGTGTAC
TGCACAATGGAGGTGGAGGGTGGAGAGAAACTTCAGACTGATCAAGCAGAGGCTTCTAAACCAACCTGGG
GCACTCAAGGCGACTTCTCTACAACCCACGCGCTGCCAGCTGTTAAAGTAAAGCTATTCACAGAGAGCAC
TGGTGTCCTGGCCTTGGAAGACAAGGAACTCGGGCGGGTTATCCTCCATCCCACCCCAAACAGCCCCAAA
CAATCCGAGTGGCACAAAATGACAGTCTCCAAAAACTGCCCCGATCAAGACCTCAAAATCAAACTCGCTG
TCCGAATGGATAAGCCTCAAAACATGAAGCACTCTGGGTACTTATGGACCATTGGTAAGAATGTGTGGAA
GAGGTGGAAGAAAAGGTTCTTTGTGTTGGTGCAGGTCAGCCAGTACACTTTTGCCATGTGCAGCTATCGA
GAAAAGAAAGCAGAACCTCAGGAACTCCTACAGCTGGATGGCTACACCGTGGATTACACCGACCCTCAGC
CAGGTTTGGAGGGTGGCCGAGCCTTCTTCAATGCAGTCAAAGAAGGAGACACGGTGATATTTGCCAGTGA
CGATGAGCAAGATCGAATCCTGTGGGTCCAAGCTATGTACAGGGCCACCGGGCAGTCGCACAAACCTGTG
CCCCCTACCCAGGTGCAGAAGCTCAACGCCAAGGGCGGAAACGTGCCTCAGCTGGATGCCCCCATCTCCC
AGTTTTACGCAGATAGAGCTCAAAAGCATGGCATGGATGAATTTATCTCGTCCAACCCCTGTAACTTTGA
CCACGCTTCCCTCTTTGAGATGGTACAGCGGCTGACTTTGGATCACAGACTAAACGATTCCTATTCTTGC
CTGGGCTGGTTCAGTCCTGGCCAGGTGTTTGTGTTAGACGAGTACTGCGCTCGGAATGGAGTCCGAGGAT
GTCATCGGCATCTCTGTTACCTTAGAGACTTGCTGGAACGGGCAGAAAATGGCGCCATGATCGACCCCAC
GCTTCTTCATTACAGCTTTGCCTTCTGCGCATCCCATGTCCACGGGAACAGGCCTGATGGAATCGGAACT
GTGACTGTTGAAGAAAAAGAGCGCTTTGAAGAAATCAAAGAGAGACTCCGAGTTCTGCTGGAAAATCAAA
TTACACATTTCAGGTACTGCTTTCCGTTTGGTCGACCTGAAGGTGCTTTGAAAGCGACTCTCTCACTTTT
GGAACGGGTTTTGATGAAAGATATTGTCACTCCAGTACCCCAAGAGGAGGTCAAAACTGTCATCCGTAAA
TGCCTAGAGCAGGCTGCTCTAGTCAACTACTCTCGCCTATCTGAGTATGCCAAAATCGAAGAAAATGTAG
GCCGCTTAATCACTCCCGCCAAAAAGCTCGAAGACACAATCCGTCTTGCTGAACTAGTCATTGAAGTGCT
GCAACAAAACGAAGAGCACCACGCCGAGGCCTTTGCGTGGTGGTCAGACTTAATGGTGGAGCACGCGGAG
ACGTTCCTGTCACTCTTTGCAGTGGACATGGATGCAGCATTAGAGGTGCAACCCCCAGACACGTGGGACA
GTTTCCCACTCTTCCAGCTGCTGAATGACTTTCTCCGTACAGACTATAACTTGTGCAATGGAAAGTTTCA
CAAACACCTGCAGGATCTGTTCGCCCCACTCGTTGTTAGATACGTGGATCTGATGGAGTCCTCAATTGCA
CAATCTATCCACAGGGGCTTTGAGCGGGAGTCATGGGAACCAGTCAATAACGGATCGGGTACATCAGAAG
ATTTGTTCTGGAAACTTGATGCCCTTCAGACTTTCATCCGTGACCTACACTGGCCTGAGGAAGAGTTTGG
AAAGCACTTAGAGCAGCGGCTAAAACTAATGGCAAGCGACATGATTGAGTCCTGCGTCAAGAGAACCAGG
ATTGCATTTGAAGTTAAGCTGCAAAAAACCAGTCGATCAACAGATTTTCGAGTCCCACAGTCAATATGCA
CCATGTTTAATGTTATGGTTGATGCCAAAGCTCAATCAACAAAACTTTGCAGCATGGAAATGGGCCAGGA
GCATCAATACCATTCAAAAATAGACGAACTAATTGAAGAAACCGTTAAGGAAATGATCACACTCTTGGTG
GCAAAGTTTGTAACTATATTGGAAGGCGTACTGGCAAAGTTATCCAGATACGACGAGGGGACTTTGTTTT
CTTCGTTTCTGTCATTTACGGTGAAGGCGGCATCTAAGTATGTGGACGTACCTAAACCCGGGATGGATGT
GGCCGACGCCTACGTGACTTTCGTCCGCCACTCTCAGGATGTCCTTCGTGATAAGGTCAATGAGGAGATG
TATATAGAAAGGTTATTTGATCAATGGTACAACAGCTCCATGAACGTCATCTGCACCTGGCTGACCGACC
GGATGGACCTCCAGCTTCACATTTATCAGCTGAAAACACTAATTAGGATGGTAAAGAAAACCTACAGAGA
TTTCCGATTGCAAGGGGTCCTGGATTCCACCTTAAACAGCAAGACCTATGAGACCATTCGAAATCGGCTC
ACTGTAGAGGAAGCTACCGCGTCCGTGAGTGAGGGAGGGGGCTTGCAAGGCATCAGCATGAAGGACAGCG
ATGAAGAGGACGAGGAGGATGACGAATTCCACCACACTGGACTAGTGGATCCGAGCTCGGTACCGCGGGC
CCGGGATCCACCGGTCGCCACCATGGTGAGCGAGCTGATTAAGGAGAACATGCACATGAAGCTGTACATG
GAGGGCACCGTGAACAACCACCACTTCAAGTGCACATCCGAGGGCGAAGGCAAGCCCTACGAGGGCACCC
AGACCATGAGAATCAAGGCGGTCGAGGGCGGCCCTCTCCCCTTCGCCTTCGACATCCTGGCTACCAGCTT
CATGTACGGCAGCAAAACCTTCATCAACCACACCCAGGGCATCCCCGACTTCTTTAAGCAGTCCTTCCCC
GAGGGCTTCACATGGGAGAGAGTCACCACATACGAAGACGGGGGCGTGCTGACCGCTACCCAGGACACCA
GCCTCCAGGACGGCTGCCTCATCTACAACGTCAAGATCAGAGGGGTGAACTTCCCATCCAACGGCCCTGT
GATGCAGAAGAAAACACTCGGCTGGGAGGCCTCCACCGAGACCCTGTACCCCGCTGACGGCGGCCTGGAA
GGCAGAGCCGACATGGCCCTGAAGCTCGTGGGCGGGGGCCACCTGATCTGCAACTTGAAGACCACATACA
GATCCAAGAAACCCGCTAAGAACCTCAAGATGCCCGGCGTCTACTATGTGGACAGAAGACTGGAAAGAAT
CAAGGAGGCCGACAAAGAGACCTACGTCGAGCAGCACGAGGTGGCTGTGGCCAGATACTGCGACCTCCCT
AGCAAACTGGGGCACAGATGAGCGGCCGCGACTCTAGATCATAATCAGCCATACCACATTTGTAGAGGTT
TTACTTGCTTTAAAAAACCTCCCACACCTCCCCCTGAACCTGAAACATAAAATGAATGCAATTGTTGTTG
TTAACTTGTTTATTGCAGCTTATAATGGTTACAAATAAAGCAATAGCATCACAAATTTCACAAATAAAGC
ATTTTTTTCACTGCATTCTAGTTGTGGTTTGTCCAAACTCATCAATGTATCTTAAGGCGTAAATTGTAAG
CGTTAATATTTTGTTAAAATTCGCGTTAAATTTTTGTTAAATCAGCTCATTTTTTAACCAATAGGCCGAA
ATCGGCAAAATCCCTTATAAATCAAAAGAATAGACCGAGATAGGGT
[37 nt withheld, positions 5647-5683]
AAAGAACGTGGACTCCAACGTCAAAGG
[49 nt withheld, positions 5711-5759]
T
[91 nt withheld, positions 5761-5851]
G
[124 nt withheld, positions 5853-5976]
CAGGTGGCACTTTTCGGGGAAATGTGCGCGGAACCCCTATTTGTTTATTTTTCTAAATACATTCAAATAT
GTATCCGCTCATGAGACAATAACCCTGATAAATGCTTCAATAATATTGAAAAAGGAAGAGTCCTGAGGCG
GAAAGAACCAGCTGTGGAATGTGTGTCAGTTAGGGTGTGGAAAGTCCCCAGGCTCCCCAGCAGGCAGAAG
TATGCAAAGCATGCATCTCAATTAGTCAGCAACCAGGTGTGGAAAGTCCCCAGGCTCCCCAGCAGGCAGA
AGTATGCAAAGCATGCATCTCAATTAGTCAGCAACCATAGTCCCGCCCCTAACTCCGCCCATCCCGCCCC
TAACTCCGCCCAGTTCCGCCCATTCTCCGCCCCATGGCTGACTAATTTTTTTTATTTATGCAGAGGCCGA
GGCCGCCTCGGCCTCTGAGCTATTCCAGAAGTAGTGAGGAGGCTTTTTTGGAGGCCTAGGCTTTTGCAAA
GATCGATCAAGAGACAGGATGAGGATCGTTTCGCATGATTGAACAAGATGGATTGCACGCAGGTTCTCCG
GCCGCTTGGGTGGAGAGGCTATTCGGCTATGACTGGGCACAACAGACAATCGGCTGCTCTGATGCCGCCG
TGTTCCGGCTGTCAGCGCAGGGGCGCCCGGTTCTTTTTGTCAAGACCGACCTGTCCGGTGCCCTGAATGA
ACTGCAAGACGAGGCAGCGCGGCTATCGTGGCTGGCCACGACGGGCGTTCCTTGCGCAGCTGTGCTCGAC
GTTGTCACTGAAGCGGGAAGGGACTGGCTGCTATTGGGCGAAGTGCCGGGGCAGGATCTCCTGTCATCTC
ACCTTGCTCCTGCCGAGAAAGTATCCATCATGGCTGATGCAATGCGGCGGCTGCATACGCTTGATCCGGC
TACCTGCCCATTCGACCACCAAGCGAAACATCGCATCGAGCGAGCACGTACTCGGATGGAAGCCGGTCTT
GTCGATCAGGATGATCTGGACGAAGAGCATCAGGGGCTCGCGCCAGCCGAACTGTTCGCCAGGCTCAAGG
CGAGCATGCCCGACGGCGAGGATCTCGTCGTGACCCATGGCGATGCCTGCTTGCCGAATATCATGGTGGA
AAATGGCCGCTTTTCTGGATTCATCGACTGTGGCCGGCTGGGTGTGGCGGACCGCTATCAGGACATAGCG
TTGGCTACCCGTGATATTGCTGAAGAGCTTGGCGGCGAATGGGCTGACCGCTTCCTCGTGCTTTACGGTA
TCGCCGCTCCCGATTCGCAGCGCATCGCCTTCTATCGCCTTCTTGACGAGTTCTTCTGAGCGGGACTCTG
GGGTTCGAAATGACCGACCAAGCGACGCCCAACCTGCCATCACGAGATTTCGATTCCACCGCCGCCTTCT
ATGAAAGGTTGGGCTTCGGAATCGTTTTCCGGGACGCCGGCTGGATGATCCTCCAGCGCGGGGATCTCAT
GCTGGAGTTCTTCGCCCACCCTAGGGGGAGGCTAACTGAAACACGGAAGGAGACAATACCGGAAGGAACC
CGCGCTATGACGGCAATAAAAAGACAGAATAAAACGCACGGTGTTGGGTCGTTTGTTCATAAACGCGGGG
TTCGGTCCCAGGGCTGGCACTCTGTCGATACCCCACCGAGACCCCATTGGGGCCAATACGCCCGCGTTTC
TTCCTTTTCCCCACCCCACCCCCCAAGTTCGGGTGAAGGCCCAGGGCTCGCAGCCAACGTCGGGGCGGCA
GGCCCTGCCATAGCCTCAGGTTACTCATATATACTTTAGATTGATTTAAAACTTCATTTTTAATTTAAAA
GGATCTAGGTGAAGATCCTTTTTGATAATCTCATGACCAAAATCCCTTAACGTGAGTTTTCGTTCCACTG
AGCGTCAGACCCCGTAGAAAAGATCAAAGGATCTTCTTGAGATCCTTTTTTTCTGCGCGTAATCTGCTGC
TTGCAAACAAAAAAACCACCGCTACCAGCGGTGGTTTGTTTGCCGGATCAAGAGCTACCAACTCTTTTTC
CGAAGGTAACTGGCTTCAGCAGAGCGCAGATACCAAATACTGTTCTTCTAGTGTAGCCGTAGTTAGGCCA
CCACTTCAAGAACTCTGTAGCACCGCCTACATACCTCGCTCTGCTAATCCTGTTACCAGTGGCTGCTGCC
AGTGGCGATAAGTCGTGTCTTACCGGGTTGGACTCAAGACGATAGTTACCGGATAAGGCGCAGCGGTCGG
GCTGAACGGGGGGTTCGTGCACACAGCCCAGCTTGGAGCGAACGACCTACACCGAACTGAGATACCTACA
GCGTGAGCTATGAGAAAGCGCCACGCTTCCCGAAGGGAGAAAGGCGGACAGGTATCCGGTAAGCGGCAGG
GTCGGAACAGGAGAGCGCACGAGGGAGCTTCCAGGGGGAAACGCCTGGTATCTTTATAGTCCTGTCGGGT
TTCGCCACCTCTGACTTGAGCGTCGATTTTTGTGATGCTCGTCAGGGGGGCGGAGCCTATGGAAAAACGC
CAGCAACGCGGCCTTTTTACGGTTCCTGGCCTTTTGCTGGCCTTTTGCTCACATGTTCTTTCCTGCGTTA
TCCCCTGATTCTGTGGATAACCGTATTACCGCCATGCAT
